>Addgene plasmid #196661 | pHis-WzzE | addgene full sequence | sequence record 389743 | Addgene NGS Result
GTTGCGCTCACTGCCCGCTTTCCAGTCGGGAAACCTGTCGTGCCAGCTGCATTAATGAATCGGCCAACGC
GCGGGGAGAGGCGGTTTGCGTATTGGGCGCCAGGGTGGNTTTTTCTTTTCACCAGTGAGACGGGCAACAG
CTGATTGCCCTTCACCGCCTGGCCCTGAGAGAGTTGCAGCAAGCGGTCCACGCTGGTTTGCCCCAGCAGG
CGAAAATCCTGTTTGATGGTGGTTAACGGCGGGATATAACATGAGCTGTCTTCGGTATCGTCGTATCCCA
CTACCGAGATGTCCGCACCAACGCGCAGCCCGGACTCGGTAATGGCGCGCATTGCGCCCAGCGCCATCTG
ATCGTTGGCAACCAGCATCGCAGTGGGAACGATGCCCTCATTCAGCATTTGCATGGTTTGTTGAAAACCG
GACATGGCACTCCAGTCGCCTTCCCGTTCCGCTATCGGCTGAATTTGATTGCGAGTGAGATATTTATGCC
AGCCAGCCAGACGCAGACGCGCCGAGACAGAACTTAATGGGCCCGCTAACAGCGCGATTTGCTGGTGACC
CAATGCGACCAGATGCTCCACGCCCAGTCGCGTACCGTCTTCATGGGAGAAAATAATACTGTTGATGGGT
GTCTGGTCAGAGACATCAAGAAATAACGCCGGAACATTAGTGCAGGCAGCTTCCACAGCAATGGCATCCT
GGTCATCCAGCGGATAGTTAATGATCAGCCCACTGACGCGTTGCGCGAGAAGATTGTGCACCGCCGCTTT
ACAGGCTTCGACGCCGCTTCGTTCTACCATCGACACCACCACGCTGGCACCCAGTTGATCGGCGCGAGAT
TTAATCGCCGCGACAATTTGCGACGGCGCGTGCAGGGCCAGACTGGAGGTGGCAACGCCAATCAGCAACG
ACTGTTTGCCCGCCAGTTGTTGTGCCACGCGGTTGGGAATGTAATTCAGCTCCGCCATCGCCGCTTCCAC
TTTTTCCCGCGTTTTCGCAGAAACGTGGCTGGCCTGGTTCACCACGCGGGAAACGGTCTGATAAGAGACA
CCGGCATACTCTGCGACATCGTATAACGTTACTGGTTTCACATTCACCACCCTGAATTGACTCTCTTCCG
GGCGCTATCATGCCATACCGCGAAAGGTTTTGCGCCATTCGATGGTGTCCGGGATCTCGACGCTCTCCCT
TATGCGACTCCTGCATTAGGAAGCAGCCCAGTAGTAGGTTGAGGCCGTTGAGCACCGCCGCCGCAAGGAA
TGGTGCATGCAAGGAGATGGCGCCCAACAGTCCCCCGGCCACGGGGCCTGCCACCATACCCACGCCGAAA
CAAGCGCTCATGAGCCCGAAGTGGCGAGCCCGATCTTCCCCATCGGTGATGTCGGCGATATAGGCGCCAG
CAACCGCACCTGTGGCGCCGGTGATGCCGGCCACGATGCGTCCGGCGTAGAGGATCGAGATCGATCTCGA
TCCCGCGAAATTAATACGACTCACTATAGGGGAATTGTGAGCGGATAACAATTCCCCTCTAGAAATAATT
TTGTTTAACTTTAAGAAGGAGATATACATATGTCGTACTACCATCACCATCACCATCACGATTACGATAT
CCCAACGACCGAAAACCTGTATTTTCAGGGCGCCATGGTGAAATCAGAGAACTTGTCTACCGGGAATGCG
TTGATTGATAACGAACTGGATATCCGTGGTTTATTCCGCCTGCTGTGGCGTGGAAAGGTGTGGCCGATAG
CAATCGGCCTGCTGTTTGCCGTCGTGGCATTAGGCTATTCCTATCTTGTTAAACAGGAATGGGGTGCAAC
ATCGATTACCGACAAGCCGACGGTTAATATGTTGGGCGGCTATTACTCGCAGCAGCAATTCCTACGTAAC
CTCGACGCTCGATCGTTTTCCTCTCCTCAGCCAGAACAACCGTCTATTTCGGCTGGTGCTTATGATGAAT
TCATCATGCAGTTAGCGGCTTACGATACCCGCCGCGATTTCTGGTTGCAGACTGACTATTATAAGCAACG
TCTGGAAGGTGATGAAAAGGCTGATGCAGCCTTGCTGGATGAGCTGGTCAACAACATTCAGTTTACGGCG
CGTGATGACGGGAAAAAAACCAATGACTCCGTGAAGCTGGTGGCGGAAACCTCCTCAGATTCCAACACGT
TGCTTCGTCAGTATGTGGTTTTTGCCAGTCAGCGTGCAGCCAACCACTTGAATGAAGAAATCAAGGGAGC
CTGGGCTGCCAGAACCATTTTCATGAAGTCGCAGATTAAGCGTCAGGAAGCGGTAGCAAAAGCGATTTAC
GATCGTGAAGTCCGCAGCGTTGAACTGGCGCTGAAAATCGCACAACAGCAAGGTATTAGCCGTAGCCAGA
CGGATACGCCAGCAGATGAAATCCCCGCATCGGAAATGTTCCTGCTCGGCAGGCCGATGCTTCAAGCCCG
ACTGGAAACGTTGCAGACCAGCGGCCCGCATTATGAACTGGATTACGATCAAAATCGCGCGATGTTGGCG
ACGCTGAACGTTGGCCCAACGCTTGAGGCCAGTTTCCAGACGTATCGTTATTTGCGTACACCGGAAGAAC
CGGTGAAACGCGACAGCCCGCGCCGGGCATTCCTGATGGTGATGTGGGGTGCGATTGGTGTGCTAGTGGG
AGCGGGTGTTGCCCTGGCTCGCCGTCTGCGTTAGCTCGAGCACCACCACCACCACCACTGAGATCCGGCT
GCTAACAAAGCCCGAAAGGAAGCTGAGTTGGCTGCTGCCACCGCTGAGCAATAACTAGCATAACCCCTTG
GGGCCTCTAAACGGGTCTTGAGGGGTTTTTTGCTGAAAGGAGGAACTATATCCGGATTGGCGAATGGG
[124 nt withheld, positions 2869-2992]
C
[91 nt withheld, positions 2994-3084]
A
[49 nt withheld, positions 3086-3134]
CCTTTGACGTTGGAGTCCACGTTCTTT
[37 nt withheld, positions 3162-3198]
ACCCTATCTCGGTCTATTCTTTTGATTTATAAGGGATTTTGCCGATTTCGGCCTATTGGTTAAAAAATGA
GCTGATTTAACAAAAATTTAACGCGAATTTTAACAAAATATTAACGCTTACAATTTAGGTGGCACTTTTC
GGGGAAATGTGCGCGGAACCCCTATTTGTTTATTTTTCTAAATACATTCAAATATGTATCCGCTCATGAA
TTAATTCTTAGAAAAACTCATCGAGCATCAAATGAAACTGCAATTTATTCATATCAGGATTATCAATACC
ATATTTTTGAAAAAGCCGTTTCTGTAATGAAGGAGAAAACTCACCGAGGCAGTTCCATAGGATGGCAAGA
TCCTGGTATCGGTCTGCGATTCCGACTCGTCCAACATCAATACAACCTATTAATTTCCCCTCGTCAAAAA
TAAGGTTATCAAGTGAGAAATCACCATGAGTGACGACTGAATCCGGTGAGAATGGCAAAAGTTTATGCAT
TTCTTTCCAGACTTGTTCAACAGGCCAGCCATTACGCTCGTCATCAAAATCACTCGCATCAACCAAACCG
TTATTCATTCGTGATTGCGCCTGAGCGAGACGAAATACGCGATCGCTGTTAAAAGGACAATTACAAACAG
GAATCGAATGCAACCGGCGCAGGAACACTGCCAGCGCATCAACAATATTTTCACCTGAATCAGGATATTC
TTCTAATACCTGGAATGCTGTTTTCCCGGGGATCGCAGTGGTGAGTAACCATGCATCATCAGGAGTACGG
ATAAAATGCTTGATGGTCGGAAGAGGCATAAATTCCGTCAGCCAGTTTAGTCTGACCATCTCATCTGTAA
CATCATTGGCAACGCTACCTTTGCCATGTTTCAGAAACAACTCTGGCGCATCGGGCTTCCCATACAATCG
ATAGATTGTCGCACCTGATTGCCCGACATTATCGCGAGCCCATTTATACCCATATAAATCAGCATCCATG
TTGGAATTTAATCGCGGCCTAGAGCAAGACGTTTCCCGTTGAATATGGCTCATAACACCCCTTGTATTAC
TGTTTATGTAAGCAGACAGTTTTATTGTTCATGACCAAAATCCCTTAACGTGAGTTTTCGTTCCACTGAG
CGTCAGACCCCGTAGAAAAGATCAAAGGATCTTCTTGAGATCCTTTTTTTCTGCGCGTAATCTGCTGCTT
GCAAACAAAAAAACCACCGCTACCAGCGGTGGTTTGTTTGCCGGATCAAGAGCTACCAACTCTTTTTCCG
AAGGTAACTGGCTTCAGCAGAGCGCAGATACCAAATACTGTCCTTCTAGTGTAGCCGTAGTTAGGCCACC
ACTTCAAGAACTCTGTAGCACCGCCTACATACCTCGCTCTGCTAATCCTGTTACCAGTGGCTGCTGCCAG
TGGCGATAAGTCGTGTCTTACCGGGTTGGACTCAAGACGATAGTTACCGGATAAGGCGCAGCGGTCGGGC
TGAACGGGGGGTTCGTGCACACAGCCCAGCTTGGAGCGAACGACCTACACCGAACTGAGATACCTACAGC
GTGAGCTATGAGAAAGCGCCACGCTTCCCGAAGGGAGAAAGGCGGACAGGTATCCGGTAAGCGGCAGGGT
CGGAACAGGAGAGCGCACGAGGGAGCTTCCAGGGGGAAACGCCTGGTATCTTTATAGTCCTGTCGGGTTT
CGCCACCTCTGACTTGAGCGTCGATTTTTGTGATGCTCGTCAGGGGGGCGGAGCCTATGGAAAAACGCCA
GCAACGCGGCCTTTTTACGGTTCCTGGCCTTTTGCTGGCCTTTTGCTCACATGTTCTTTCCTGCGTTATC
CCCTGATTCTGTGGATAACCGTATTACCGCCTTTGAGTGAGCTGATACCGCTCGCCGCAGCCGAACGACC
GAGCGCAGCGAGTCAGTGAGCGAGGAAGCGGAAGAGCGCCTGATGCGGTATTTTCTCCTTACGCATCTGT
GCGGTATTTCACACCGCAATGGTGCACTCTCAGTACAATCTGCTCTGATGCCGCATAGTTAAGCCAGTAT
ACACTCCGCTATCGCTACGTGACTGGGTCATGGCTGCGCCCCGACACCCGCCAACACCCGCTGACGCGCC
CTGACGGGCTTGTCTGCTCCCGGCATCCGCTTACAGACAAGCTGTGACCGTCTCCGGGAGCTGCATGTGT
CAGAGGTTTTCACCGTCATCACCGAAACGCGCGAGGCAGCTGCGGTAAAGCTCATCAGCGTGGTCGTGAA
GCGATTCACAGATGTCTGCCTGTTCATCCGCGTCCAGCTCGTTGAGTTTCTCCAGAAGCGTTAATGTCTG
GCTTCTGATAAAGCGGGCCATGTTAAGGGCGGTTTTTTCCTGTTTGGTCACTGATGCCTCCGTGTAAGGG
GGATTTCTGTTCATGGGGGTAATGATACCGATGAAACGAGAGAGGATGCTCACGATACGGGTTACTGATG
ATGAACATGCCCGGTTACTGGAACGTTGTGAGGGTAAACAACTGGCGGTATGGATGCGGCGGGACCAGAG
AAAAATCACTCAGGGTCAATGCCAGCGCTTCGTTAATACAGATGTAGGTGTTCCACAGGGTAGCCAGCAG
CATCCTGCGATGCAGATCCGGAACATAATGGTGCAGGGCGCTGACTTCCGCGTTTCCAGACTTTACGAAA
CACGGAAACCGAAGACCATTCATGTTGTTGCTCAGGTCGCAGACGTTTTGCAGCAGCAGTCGCTTCACGT
TCGCTCGCGTATCGGTGATTCATTCTGCTAACCAGTAAGGCAACCCCGCCAGCCTAGCCGGGTCCTCAAC
GACAGGAGCACGATCATGCGCACCCGTGGGGCCGCCATGCCGGCGATAATGGCCTGCTTCTCGCCGAAAC
GTTTGGTGGCGGGACCAGTGACGAAGGCTTGAGCGAGGGCGTGCAAGATTCCGAATACCGCAAGCGACAG
GCCGATCATCGTCGCGCTCCAGCGAAAGCGGTCCTCGCCGAAAATGACCCAGAGCGCTGCCGGCACCTGT
CCTACGAGTTGCATGATAAAGAAGACAGTCATAAGTGCGGCGACGATAGTCATGCCCCGCGCCCACCGGA
AGGAGCTGACTGGGTTGAAGGCTCTCAAGGGCATCGGTCGAGATCCCGGTGCCTAATGAGTGAGCTAACT
TACATTAATTGC
Features (pLannotate 1.2.2; 21 found; start..end, strand, type, name):
      8..1091    -  CDS            lacI (fragment): lac repressor; lacI; The lac repressor binds to the lac operator to inhibit transcription in E. coli. This inhibition can be relieved by adding lactose or isopropyl-β-D-thiogalactopyranoside (IPTG).
   1092..1169    -  promoter       lacI promoter: lacI
   1177..1456    -  CDS            TcR (fragment): tetracycline efflux protein; tet; confers resistance to tetracycline
   1482..1500    +  promoter       T7 promoter: promoter for bacteriophage T7 RNA polymerase
   1501..1525    +  protein_bind   lac operator: The lac repressor binds to the lac operator to inhibit transcription in E. coli. This inhibition can be relieved by adding lactose or isopropyl-β-D-thiogalactopyranoside (IPTG). lac repressor encoded by lacI
   1540..1562    +  RBS            RBS: efficient ribosome binding site from bacteriophage T7 gene 10 (Olins and Rangwala, 1989)
   1580..1599    +  CDS            8xHis (fragment): 8xHis affinity tag
   1621..1641    +  CDS            TEV site: tobacco etch virus (TEV) protease recognition and cleavage site
   1687..2685    +  CDS            wzzE: WZZE_ECO57 - Also known as wzz. Experimental evidence at protein level: Swiss-Prot protein existence level 1. Modulates the polysaccharide chain length of enterobacterial common antigen (ECA). From Escherichia coli O157:H7.
   2701..2718    +  CDS            9xHis (fragment): 9xHis affinity tag
   2728..2777    +  CDS            SET1 (fragment): solubility-enhancement tag derived from T7 phage gene 10B
   2785..2832    +  terminator     T7 terminator: transcription terminator for bacteriophage T7 RNA polymerase
   2869..3297    +  rep_origin     f1 ori (sequence partly withheld): f1 bacteriophage origin of replication; arrow indicates direction of (+) strand synthesis
   3350..3407    +  promoter       AmpR promoter (fragment): bla
   3416..4231    -  CDS            KanR: aminoglycoside phosphotransferase; aph(3')-Ia; confers resistance to kanamycin in bacteria or G418 (Geneticin®) in eukaryotes
   4353..4941    +  rep_origin     ori: high-copy-number ColE1/pMB1/pBR322/pUC origin of replication
   5127..5266    -  misc_feature   bom: basis of mobility region from pBR322
   5368..5559    -  CDS            rop: Rop protein, which maintains plasmids at low copy number; rop
   5576..5956    +  CDS            YPB1_ECOLX: Protein predicted: Swiss-Prot protein existence level 4. From Escherichia coli.
   6028..6319    -  CDS            TcR (fragment): tetracycline efflux protein; tet; confers resistance to tetracycline
   6334..6355    -  protein_bind   CAP binding site: CAP binding activates transcription in the presence of cAMP. E. coli catabolite activator protein
