[The description below was written by a language model from this plasmid's Addgene catalogue record and pLannotate feature annotations shown in this document.]
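Description:
pHis-WzzE is a bacterial expression plasmid built on the pEHisTEV backbone, a pET-style vector, for producing WzzE from Pectobacterium atrosepticum SCRI 1043 in E. coli. It is maintained under kanamycin selection through an aph(3')-Ia KanR gene and replicates from a ColE1/pMB1-type origin. The catalogue lists it as high copy, although the annotated backbone also retains the rop gene and the pBR322 bom region. An f1 origin and short remnants of a tetracycline resistance gene are also present as backbone carry-over. The catalogue gives a total size of 6421 bp, whereas the annotated sequencing record is 6,360 nt, so the two differ slightly.

The roughly 1 kb WzzE coding sequence was inserted between NcoI and XhoI sites, downstream of a T7 promoter with an adjacent lac operator and the T7 gene 10 ribosome binding site, and upstream of the T7 terminator. A plasmid-borne lacI gene supplies the repressor, so transcription depends on T7 RNA polymerase from a DE3-type host and is inducible with IPTG; the record names C43(DE3) as the expression strain. The backbone adds an N-terminal His6 tag followed by a TEV protease site, allowing affinity purification and subsequent tag removal. The annotation tool matched the insert to the E. coli O157:H7 WzzE homologue, reflecting similarity rather than source. It also flags a vector-derived His-tag sequence downstream of the insert, but the record does not say whether this is translated, and the catalogue describes only the N-terminal tag.

WzzE is the co-polymerase that modulates polysaccharide chain length in enterobacterial common antigen biosynthesis. The associated work concerns its complex with the polymerase Wzy, consistent with use of this plasmid for recombinant protein production.
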