Addgene plasmid #196661: pHis-WzzE
Purpose: Expression of N-terminally His6-tagged WzzE from Pectobacterium atrosepticum in E.coli
Depositing lab: James Naismith. Depositing organization: Rosalind Franklin Institute. Publication: The lipid linked oligosaccharide polymerase Wzy and its regulating co-polymerase, Wzz, from enterobacterial common antigen biosynthesis form a complex. Weckener M, Woodward LS, Clarke BR, Liu H, Ward PN, Le Bas A, Bhella D, Whitfield C, Naismith JH. Open Biol. 2023 Mar;13(3):220373. doi: 10.1098/rsob.220373. Epub 2023 Mar 22. PubMed 36944376.
Backbone
  Vector backbone: pEHisTEV
  Backbone size w/o insert (bp): 5374
  Total vector size (bp): 6421
  Vector type: Bacterial Expression
Growth in bacteria
  Bacterial resistance: Kanamycin, 50 μg/mL
  Growth temperature: 37°C
  Growth strain: DH5alpha
  Growth instructions: Protein expression in E. coli C43(DE3) cells.
  Copy number: High Copy
Gene/Insert
  Gene/Insert name: WzzE
  Species: Pectobacterium atrosepticum SCRI 1043
  Insert size (bp): 1047
  GenBank ID: 57210875
  Promoter: T7
  Tag / fusion protein: TEV-cleavable His6 (N terminal on backbone)
  Cloning method: Restriction Enzyme; 5′ cloning site NcoI (not destroyed); 3′ cloning site XhoI (not destroyed)
  Sequencing primers: 5′ T7 promoter; 3′ T7 terminator
Terms and licenses: Academic/Nonprofit Terms; Industry Terms: Not Available to Industry
How to cite: pHis-WzzE was a gift from James Naismith (Addgene plasmid # 196661 ; http://n2t.net/addgene:196661 ; RRID:Addgene_196661)
