>Addgene plasmid #196661 | pHis-WzzE | depositor partial sequence | sequence record 389744 | DNA_WzzECA
CCATGGTGAAATCAGAGAACTTGTCTACCGGGAATGCGTTGATTGATAACGAACTGGATATCCGTGGTTT
ATTCCGCCTGCTGTGGCGTGGAAAGGTGTGGCCGATAGCAATCGGCCTGCTGTTTGCCGTCGTGGCATTA
GGCTATTCCTATCTTGTTAAACAGGAATGGGGTGCAACATCGATTACCGACAAGCCGACGGTTAATATGT
TGGGCGGCTATTACTCGCAGCAGCAATTCCTACGTAACCTCGACGCTCGATCGTTTTCCTCTCCTCAGCC
AGAACAACCGTCTATTTCGGCTGGTGCTTATGATGAATTCATCATGCAGTTAGCGGCTTACGATACCCGC
CGCGATTTCTGGTTGCAGACTGACTATTATAAGCAACGTCTGGAAGGTGATGAAAAGGCTGATGCAGCCT
TGCTGGATGAGCTGGTCAACAACATTCAGTTTACGGCGCGTGATGACGGGAAAAAAACCAATGACTCCGT
GAAGCTGGTGGCGGAAACCTCCTCAGATTCCAACACGTTGCTTCGTCAGTATGTGGTTTTTGCCAGTCAG
CGTGCAGCCAACCACTTGAATGAAGAAATCAAGGGAGCCTGGGCTGCCAGAACCATTTTCATGAAGTCGC
AGATTAAGCGTCAGGAAGCGGTAGCAAAAGCGATTTACGATCGTGAAGTCCGCAGCGTTGAACTGGCGCT
GAAAATCGCACAACAGCAAGGTATTAGCCGTAGCCAGACGGATACGCCAGCAGATGAAATCCCCGCATCG
GAAATGTTCCTGCTCGGCAGGCCGATGCTTCAAGCCCGACTGGAAACGTTGCAGACCAGCGGCCCGCATT
ATGAACTGGATTACGATCAAAATCGCGCGATGTTGGCGACGCTGAACGTTGGCCCAACGCTTGAGGCCAG
TTTCCAGACGTATCGTTATTTGCGTACACCGGAAGAACCGGTGAAACGCGACAGCCCGCGCCGGGCATTC
CTGATGGTGATGTGGGGTGCGATTGGTGTGCTAGTGGGAGCGGGTGTTGCCCTGGCTCGCCGTCTGCGTT
AGCTCGAG
